Addgene plasmid #120936: p4m
Purpose: MoClo golden gate assembly AB part for J23151 (strength ~900x Anderson promoter; see http://parts.igem.org/Promoters/Catalog/Anderson) - Please see Supplemental Documents for annotated Genbank file
Depositing lab: Richard Murray. Depositing organization: California Institute of Technology.
Backbone
  Vector backbone: DVA
  Backbone size w/o insert (bp): 2101
  Vector type: Synthetic Biology
Growth in bacteria
  Bacterial resistance: Ampicillin, 100 μg/mL
  Growth temperature: 37°C
  Growth strain: JM109
  Copy number: High Copy
Gene/Insert
  Gene/Insert name: J23151
  Species: Synthetic
  Insert size (bp): 58
  Cloning method: Gibson Cloning
  Sequencing primers: 5′ AAATAGGCGTATCACGAGGCA; 3′ TTACCGCCTTTGAGTGAGCTG
Terms and licenses: Academic/Nonprofit Terms; Industry Terms: Not Available to Industry
How to cite: p4m was a gift from Richard Murray (Addgene plasmid # 120936 ; http://n2t.net/addgene:120936 ; RRID:Addgene_120936)
