[The description below was written by a language model from this plasmid's Addgene catalogue record and pLannotate feature annotations shown in this document.]
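Description:
p4m is a small (about 2.2 kb) synthetic biology part plasmid built on the DVA backbone, a MoClo-style destination vector used to store basic parts for Golden Gate assembly in E. coli. It is propagated as a high-copy plasmid from a ColE1/pUC-type origin and selected with ampicillin through a β-lactamase (AmpR) gene driven by its native bla promoter. Both elements lie on the opposite strand to the part itself. A putative bacterial transcription terminator sits just upstream of the cloning region, where it would help insulate the part from read-through transcription originating in the backbone.

The payload is a 58 bp synthetic insert carrying J23151, a constitutive bacterial promoter from the Anderson family, which the record describes as a strong member of that series. It is formatted as an "AB" part, meaning that the fusion sites flanking it place the promoter in the first position of a MoClo transcription unit, ahead of the ribosome binding site, coding sequence and terminator parts. Automated annotation labels the promoter region as a fragment of J23119, which is expected because the Anderson promoters are close sequence variants of that consensus promoter. The annotation also finds BioBrick prefix and suffix sequences on either side of the part. The Type IIS restriction sites used for assembly are not annotated in the feature table, and the record does not name the enzyme.

The plasmid serves as a reusable promoter module for combinatorial assembly of bacterial expression cassettes and genetic circuits, where it provides constitutive transcription.
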