Features (pLannotate 1.2.2; 7 found; start..end, strand, type, name):
    147..1007    -  CDS            AmpR: β-lactamase; bla; confers resistance to ampicillin, carbenicillin, and related antibiotics
   1008..1112    -  promoter       AmpR promoter: bla
   1202..1245    -  terminator     bacterial terminator: putative bacterial transcription terminator
   1248..1269    +  misc_feature   BioBrick prefix: BioBrick prefix for parts that do not start with "ATG"
   1314..1340    +  promoter       J23119 promoter (fragment): bacterial promoter (Registry of Standard Biological Parts BBa J23119)
   1350..1370    +  misc_feature   BioBrick suffix: universal suffix for all parts
   1547..2135    -  rep_origin     ori: high-copy-number ColE1/pMB1/pBR322/pUC origin of replication
>Addgene plasmid #120936 | p4m | addgene full sequence | sequence record 235945 | Addgene NGS Result
GGGTCTGACGCTCAGTGGAACGAAAACTCACGTTAAGGGATTTTGGTCATGAGATTATCAAAAAGGATCT
TCACCTAGATCCTTTTAAATTAAAAATGAAGTTTTAAATCAATCTAAAGTATATATGAGTAAACTTGGTC
TGACAGTTACCAATGCTTAATCAGTGAGGCACCTATCTCAGCGATCTGTCTATTTCGTTCATCCATAGTT
GCCTGACTCCCCGTCGTGTAGATAACTACGATACGGGAGGGCTTACCATCTGGCCCCAGTGCTGCAATGA
TACCGCGCGACCCACGCTCACCGGCTCCAGATTTATCAGCAATAAACCAGCCAGCCGGAAGGGCCGAGCG
CAGAAGTGGTCCTGCAACTTTATCCGCCTCCATCCAGTCTATTAATTGTTGCCGGGAAGCTAGAGTAAGT
AGTTCGCCAGTTAATAGTTTGCGCAACGTTGTTGCCATTGCTACAGGCATCGTGGTGTCACGCTCGTCGT
TTGGTATGGCTTCATTCAGCTCCGGTTCCCAACGATCAAGGCGAGTTACATGATCCCCCATGTTGTGCAA
AAAAGCGGTTAGCTCCTTCGGTCCTCCGATCGTTGTCAGAAGTAAGTTGGCCGCAGTGTTATCACTCATG
GTTATGGCAGCACTGCATAATTCTCTTACTGTCATGCCATCCGTAAGATGCTTTTCTGTGACTGGTGAGT
ACTCAACCAAGTCATTCTGAGAATAGTGTATGCGGCGACCGAGTTGCTCTTGCCCGGCGTCAATACGGGA
TAATACCGCGCCACATAGCAGAACTTTAAAAGTGCTCATCATTGGAAAACGTTCTTCGGGGCGAAAACTC
TCAAGGATCTTACCGCTGTTGAGATCCAGTTCGATGTAACCCACTCGTGCACCCAACTGATCTTCAGCAT
CTTTTACTTTCACCAGCGTTTCTGGGTGAGCAAAAACAGGAAGGCAAAATGCCGCAAAAAAGGGAATAAG
GGCGACACGGAAATGTTGAATACTCATACTCTTCCTTTTTCAATATTATTGAAGCATTTATCAGGGTTAT
TGTCTCATGAGCGGATACATATTTGAATGTATTTAGAAAAATAAACAAATAGGGGTTCCGCGCACATTTC
CCCGAAAAGTGCCACCTGACGTCTAAGAAACCATTATTATCATGACATTAACCTATAAAAATAGGCGTAT
CACGAGGCAGAATTTCAGATAAAAAAAATCCTTAGCTTTCGCTAAGGATGATTTCTGGAATTCGCGGCCG
CTTCTAGAGACTAGTGGGTCTCAGGAGTGCTGTTCCGCTGGGCATGCTTGATGGCTAGCTCAGTCCTAGG
TACAATGCTACTAGAGACCTACTAGTAGCGGCCGCTGCAGGCTTCCTCGCTCACTGACTCGCTGCGCTCG
GTCGTTCGGCTGCGGCGAGCGGTATCAGCTCACTCAAAGGCGGTAATACGGTTATCCACAGAATCAGGGG
ATAACGCAGGAAAGAACATGTGAGCAAAAGGCCAGCAAAAGGCCAGGAACCGTAAAAAGGCCGCGTTGCT
GGCGTTTTTCCACAGGCTCCGCCCCCCTGACGAGCATCACAAAAATCGACGCTCAAGTCAGAGGTGGCGA
AACCCGACAGGACTATAAAGATACCAGGCGTTTCCCCCTGGAAGCTCCCTCGTGCGCTCTCCTGTTCCGA
CCCTGCCGCTTACCGGATACCTGTCCGCCTTTCTCCCTTCGGGAAGCGTGGCGCTTTCTCATAGCTCACG
CTGTAGGTATCTCAGTTCGGTGTAGGTCGTTCGCTCCAAGCTGGGCTGTGTGCACGAACCCCCCGTTCAG
CCCGACCGCTGCGCCTTATCCGGTAACTATCGTCTTGAGTCCAACCCGGTAAGACACGACTTATCGCCAC
TGGCAGCAGCCACTGGTAACAGGATTAGCAGAGCGAGGTATGTAGGCGGTGCTACAGAGTTCTTGAAGTG
GTGGCCTAACTACGGCTACACTAGAAGAACAGTATTTGGTATCTGCGCTCTGCTGAAGCCAGTTACCTTC
GGAAAAAGAGTTGGTAGCTCTTGATCCGGCAAACAAACCACCGCTGGTAGCGGTGGTTTTTTTGTTTGCA
AGCAGCAGATTACGCGCAGAAAAAAAGGATCTCAAGAAGATCCTTTGATCTTTTCTACG
