>Addgene plasmid #120936 | p4m | depositor partial sequence | sequence record 229926 | insert sequence
GAGTGCTGTTCCGCTGGGCATGCTTGATGGCTAGCTCAGTCCTAGGTACAATGCTACT
